>Addgene plasmid #81384 | pDONR223_IKZF5_p.E135K | addgene full sequence | sequence record 167855 | Addgene NGS Result
GGCAGTTCCCTACTCTCGCGTTAACGCTAGCATGGATGTTTTCCCAGTCACGACGTTGTAAAACGACGGC
CAGTCTTAAGCTCGGGCCCCAAATAATGATTTTATTTTGACTGATAGTGACCTGTTCGTTGCAACAAATT
GATGAGCAATGCTTTTTTATAATGCCAACTTTGTACAAAAAAGTTGGCACCATGGGTGAAAAAAAACCAG
AGCCTTTGGACTTCGTGAAAGATTTTCAGGAATACCTGACTCAGCAGACCCATCACGTGAACATGATTTC
TGGATCAGTTAGTGGGGACAAAGAAGCAGAGGCTCTTCAGGGAGCTGGAACAGATGGTGATCAAAATGGA
CTTGATCACCCATCTGTTGAAGTTTCCTTGGATGAAAACTCAGGAATGTTAGTAGACGGGTTTGAAAGGA
CCTTTGATGGGAAGCTTAAGTGTCGGTACTGCAACTATGCCAGCAAAGGAACAGCCCGGCTTATTGAACA
CATCAGAATCCACACAGGTGAAAAACCTCATCGATGTCATCTTTGTCCATTTGCATCTGCTTATGAGCGT
CATCTGGAAGCCCATATGCGTTCTCATACTGGAAAAAAACCATACAAATGTGAATTATGTTCCTTCCGCT
GCAGTGATCGAAGTAACTTGTCCCATCATCGAAGGCGCAAGCATAAAATGGTACCAATTAAAGGTACTAG
GTCTTCCTTAAGCAGCAAGAAAATGTGGGGGGTTTTACAGAAGAAAACAAGCAATCTGGGCTATAGCAGA
AGAGCACTAATCAACTTAAGTCCACCTTCCGTGGTGGTTCAGAAACCAGACTACCTTAACGATTTTACCC
ACGAAATCCCAAATATCCAGACTGACTCCTATGAAAGTATGGCAAAAACCACACCAACTGGTGGCCTTCC
AAGGGACCCCCAAGAACTCATGGTTGATAACCCTTTGAATCAGCTCTCGACTCTAGCAGGGCAGTTGTCC
AGTCTGCCACCCGAAAACCAAAACCCTGCATCACCTGATGTAGTTCCCTGCCCTGATGAAAAGCCTTTCA
TGATTCAGCAGCCCTCTACCCAAGCAGTAGTTTCTGCCGTATCAGCAAGTATTCCTCAGAGCTCCTCTCC
CACAAGCCCAGAACCTCGGCCATCCCATAGTCAAAGGAACTATAGTCCAGTGGCAGGTCCAAGCAGTGAG
CCAAGTGCCCACACGAGCACTCCCAGCATAGGAAACAGCCAGCCAAGCACCCCAGCCCCAGCCCTGCCGG
TCCAGGACCCTCAGCTTCTGCACCACTGCCAGCACTGTGATATGTACTTTGCAGACAACATCCTTTACAC
TATTCATATGGGATGTCATGGGTATGAAAATCCTTTTCAGTGTAATATATGTGGATGCAAATGTAAAAAC
AAGTATGATTTTGCCTGTCATTTTGCAAGAGGGCACATAACCAACATTGATTGATTGCCAACTTTCTTGT
ACAAAGTTGGCATTATAAGAAAGCATTGCTTATCAATTTGTTGCAACGAACAGGTCACTATCAGTCAAAA
TAAAATCATTATTTGCCATCCAGCTGATATCCCCTATAGTGAGTCGTATTACATGGTCATAGCTGTTTCC
TGGCAGCTCTGGCCCGTGTCTCAAAATCTCTGATGTTACATTGCACAAGATAAAAATATATCATCATGCC
TCCTCTAGACCAGCCAGGACAGAAATGCCTCGACTTCGCTGCTACCCAAGGTTGCCGGGTGACGCACACC
GTGGAAACGGATGAAGGCACGAACCCAGTGGACATAAGCCTGTTCGGTTCGTAAGCTGTAATGCAAGTAG
CGTATGCGCTCACGCAACTGGTCCAGAACCTTGACCGAACGCAGCGGTGGTAACGGCGCAGTGGCGGTTT
TCATGGCTTGTTATGACTGTTTTTTTGGGGTACAGTCTATGCCTCGGGCATCCAAGCAGCAAGCGCGTTA
CGCCGTGGGTCGATGTTTGATGTTATGGAGCAGCAACGATGTTACGCAGCAGGGCAGTCGCCCTAAAACA
AAGTTAAACATTATGAGGGAAGCGGTGATCGCCGAAGTATCGACTCAACTATCAGAGGTAGTTGGCGTCA
TCGAGCGCCATCTCGAACCGACGTTGCTGGCCGTACATTTGTACGGCTCCGCAGTGGATGGCGGCCTGAA
GCCACACAGTGATATTGATTTGCTGGTTACGGTGACCGTAAGGCTTGATGAAACAACGCGGCGAGCTTTG
ATCAACGACCTTTTGGAAACTTCGGCTTCCCCTGGAGAGAGCGAGATTCTCCGCGCTGTAGAAGTCACCA
TTGTTGTGCACGACGACATCATTCCGTGGCGTTATCCAGCTAAGCGCGAACTGCAATTTGGAGAATGGCA
GCGCAATGACATTCTTGCAGGTATCTTCGAGCCAGCCACGATCGACATTGATCTGGCTATCTTGCTGACA
AAAGCAAGAGAACATAGCGTTGCCTTGGTAGGTCCAGCGGCGGAGGAACTCTTTGATCCGGTTCCTGAAC
AGGATCTATTTGAGGCGCTAAATGAAACCTTAACGCTATGGAACTCGCCGCCCGACTGGGCTGGCGATGA
GCGAAATGTAGTGCTTACGTTGTCCCGCATTTGGTACAGCGCAGTAACCGGCAAAATCGCGCCGAAGGAT
GTCGCTGCCGACTGGGCAATGGAGCGCCTGCCGGCCCAGTATCAGCCCGTCATACTTGAAGCTAGACAGG
CTTATCTTGGACAAGAAGAAGATCGCTTGGCCTCGCGCGCAGATCAGTTGGAAGAATTTGTCCACTACGT
GAAAGGCGAGATCACCAAGGTAGTCGGCAAATAACCCTCGAGCCACCCATGACCAAAATCCCTTAACGTG
AGTTACGCGTCGTTCCACTGAGCGTCAGACCCCGTAGAAAAGATCAAAGGATCTTCTTGAGATCCTTTTT
TTCTGCGCGTAATCTGCTGCTTGCAAACAAAAAAACCACCGCTACCAGCGGTGGTTTGTTTGCCGGATCA
AGAGCTACCAACTCTTTTTCCGAAGGTAACTGGCTTCAGCAGAGCGCAGATACCAAATACTGTTCTTCTA
GTGTAGCCGTAGTTAGGCCACCACTTCAAGAACTCTGTAGCACCGCCTACATACCTCGCTCTGCTAATCC
TGTTACCAGTGGCTGCTGCCAGTGGCGATAAGTCGTGTCTTACCGGGTTGGACTCAAGACGATAGTTACC
GGATAAGGCGCAGCGGTCGGGCTGAACGGGGGGTTCGTGCACACAGCCCAGCTTGGAGCGAACGACCTAC
ACCGAACTGAGATACCTACAGCGTGAGCTATGAGAAAGCGCCACGCTTCCCGAAGGGAGAAAGGCGGACA
GGTATCCGGTAAGCGGCAGGGTCGGAACAGGAGAGCGCACGAGGGAGCTTCCAGGGGGAAACGCCTGGTA
TCTTTATAGTCCTGTCGGGTTTCGCCACCTCTGACTTGAGCGTCGATTTTTGTGATGCTCGTCAGGGGGG
CGGAGCCTATGGAAAAACGCCAGCAACGCGGCCTTTTTACGGTTCCTGGCCTTTTGCTGGCCTTTTGCTC
ACATGTTCTTTCCTGCGTTATCCCCTGATTCTGTGGATAACCGTATTACCGCCTTTGAGTGAGCTGATAC
CGCTCGCCGCAGCCGAACGACCGAGCGCAGCGAGTCAGTGAGCGAGGAAGCGGAAGAGCGCCCAATACGC
AAACCGCCTCTCCCCGCGCGTTGGCCGATTCATTAATGCAGCTGGCACGACAGGTTTCCCGACTGGAAAG
CGGGCAGTGAGCGCAACGCAATTAATACGCGTACCGCTAGCCAGGAAGAGTTTGTAGAAACGCAAAAAGG
CCATCCGTCAGGATGGCCTTCTGCTTAGTTTGATGCCTGGCAGTTTATGGCGGGCGTCCTGCCCGCCACC
CTCCGGGCCGTTGCTTCACAACGTTCAAATCCGCTCCCGGCGGATTTGTCCTACTCAGGAGAGCGTTCAC
CGACAAACAACAGATAAAACGAAAGGCCCAGTCTTCCGACTGAGCCTTTCGTTTTATTTGATGCCT
Features (pLannotate 1.2.2; 12 found; start..end, strand, type, name):
     38..74      -  CDS            lacZα (fragment): LacZα fragment of β-galactosidase; lacZ fragment
     91..186     +  protein_bind   attL3: mutant version of attL; recombination site for the Gateway® LR reaction LR Clonase™
    192..1436    +  CDS            IKZF5: IKZF5_HUMAN - Also known as ZNFN1A5. Experimental evidence at protein level: Swiss-Prot protein existence level 1. DNA-binding protein that binds to the 5'GNNTGTNG-3' core sequence. Transcriptional repressor. From Homo sapiens (Human).
   1459..1554    -  protein_bind   attL3: mutant version of attL; recombination site for the Gateway® LR reaction LR Clonase™
   1573..1591    -  promoter       T7 promoter: promoter for bacteriophage T7 RNA polymerase
   1781..1804    +  promoter       Pc promoter (fragment): intI1 (promoter lies within the coding sequence); class 1 integron promoter
   1980..2036    +  CDS            GmR (fragment): gentamycin acetyltransferase; aacC1; confers resistance to gentamycin
   2043..2834    +  CDS            SmR: aminoglycoside adenylyltransferase (Murphy, 1985); aadA; confers resistance to spectinomycin and streptomycin
   2927..3515    +  rep_origin     ori: high-copy-number ColE1/pMB1/pBR322/pUC origin of replication
   3698..3790    +  CDS            lacI (fragment): lac repressor; lacI; The lac repressor binds to the lac operator to inhibit transcription in E. coli. This inhibition can be relieved by adding lactose or isopropyl-β-D-thiogalactopyranoside (IPTG).
   3845..3872    -  terminator     rrnB T2 terminator: transcription terminator T2 from the E. coli rrnB gene
   4004..4047    +  terminator     rrnB T1 terminator: Escherichia coli rrnB; transcription terminator T1 from the E. coli rrnB gene
