[The description below was written by a language model from this plasmid's Addgene catalogue record and pLannotate feature annotations shown in this document.]
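Description:
pDONR223_IKZF5_p.E135K is a Gateway entry clone built in the Invitrogen pDONR223 backbone and carrying a variant open reading frame of human IKZF5 (also called PEGASUS or ZNFN1A5), a zinc-finger DNA-binding protein annotated as a transcriptional repressor. It is a bacterial plasmid of about 4.1 kb, maintained at high copy through a ColE1/pUC-type origin and selected with spectinomycin by way of the aadA (SmR) aminoglycoside adenylyltransferase gene. That gene sits downstream of fragments of a class 1 integron Pc promoter and a gentamicin resistance gene. Short lacZα and lacI remnants and rrnB T1/T2 terminators are also annotated in the backbone.

The IKZF5 coding sequence of roughly 1.2 kb is flanked on both sides by attL recombination sites. The automated annotation labels both as attL3. These sites allow the ORF to be moved into attR-containing destination vectors by an LR Clonase reaction. The record lists no promoter for the insert, so the plasmid serves as a shuttle and storage clone rather than an expression construct. A T7 promoter lies just outside the downstream att site in the reverse orientation. The clone is in the "closed" configuration, with a stop codon immediately after the insert, so C-terminal fusion tags from a destination vector would not be translated.

Besides the named E135K substitution, the record lists M204V, a deletion of four residues at positions 415–418, and a five-residue insertion near the C-terminus, relative to the reference transcript. The plasmid belongs to the Target Accelerator Plasmid Collection, assembled for systematic functional testing of rare cancer-associated variants for oncogenic activity.
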