Addgene plasmid #81384: pDONR223_IKZF5_p.E135K
Purpose: Gateway Donor vector containing IKZF5 , part of the Target Accelerator Plasmid Collection.
Depositing lab: Jesse Boehm & William Hahn & David Root. Depositing organization: Broad Institute. Publication: Systematic Functional Interrogation of Rare Cancer Variants Identifies Oncogenic Alleles. Kim E, Ilic N, Shrestha Y, Zou L, Kamburov A, Zhu C, Yang X, Lubonja R, Tran N, Nguyen C, Lawrence MS, Piccioni F, Bagul M, Doench JG, Chouinard CR, Wu X, Hogstrom L, Natoli T, Tamayo P, Horn H, Corsello SM, Lage K, Root DE, Subramanian A, Golub TR, Getz G, Boehm JS, Hahn WC. Cancer Discov. 2016 Jul;6(7):714-26. doi: 10.1158/2159-8290.CD-16-0160. Epub 2016 May 4. PubMed 27147599.
Backbone
  Vector backbone: pDONR223
  Backbone manufacturer: Invitrogen
  Backbone size w/o insert (bp): 2790
  Vector type: Gateway Entry vector
Growth in bacteria
  Bacterial resistance: Spectinomycin, 50 μg/mL
  Growth temperature: 37°C
  Growth strain: DH5alpha
  Copy number: High Copy
Gene/Insert
  Gene/Insert name: IKZF5
  Species: H. sapiens (human)
  Mutation: E135K; M204V; p.415_418delQHNQ; p.419_420-insITNID
  GenBank ID: NM_001271840.1
  Entrez Gene: IKZF5 (a.k.a. PEGASUS, ZNFN1A5)
  Promoter: None
  Cloning method: Gateway Cloning
  Sequencing primers: 5′ M13pUC-fwd; 3′ M13-Rev
Terms and licenses: Academic/Nonprofit Terms; Industry Terms: Not Available to Industry
Depositor comments: Closed state: stop codon immediately follows insert
How to cite: pDONR223_IKZF5_p.E135K was a gift from Jesse Boehm & William Hahn & David Root (Addgene plasmid # 81384 ; http://n2t.net/addgene:81384 ; RRID:Addgene_81384)
