>Addgene plasmid #81384 | pDONR223_IKZF5_p.E135K | depositor partial sequence | sequence record 154703 | Insert sequence
ATGGGTGAAAAAAAACCAGAGCCTTTGGACTTCGTGAAAGATTTTCAGGAATACCTGACTCAGCAGACCC
ATCACGTGAACATGATTTCTGGATCAGTTAGTGGGGACAAAGAAGCAGAGGCTCTTCAGGGAGCTGGAAC
AGATGGTGATCAAAATGGACTTGATCACCCATCTGTTGAAGTTTCCTTGGATGAAAACTCAGGAATGTTA
GTAGACGGGTTTGAAAGGACCTTTGATGGGAAGCTTAAGTGTCGGTACTGCAACTATGCCAGCAAAGGAA
CAGCCCGGCTTATTGAACACATCAGAATCCACACAGGTGAAAAACCTCATCGATGTCATCTTTGTCCATT
TGCATCTGCTTATGAGCGTCATCTGGAAGCCCATATGCGTTCTCATACTGGAAAAAAACCATACAAATGT
GAATTATGTTCCTTCCGCTGCAGTGATCGAAGTAACTTGTCCCATCATCGAAGGCGCAAGCATAAAATGG
TACCAATTAAAGGTACTAGGTCTTCCTTAAGCAGCAAGAAAATGTGGGGGGTTTTACAGAAGAAAACAAG
CAATCTGGGCTATAGCAGAAGAGCACTAATCAACTTAAGTCCACCTTCCGTGGTGGTTCAGAAACCAGAC
TACCTTAACGATTTTACCCACGAAATCCCAAATATCCAGACTGACTCCTATGAAAGTATGGCAAAAACCA
CACCAACTGGTGGCCTTCCAAGGGACCCCCAAGAACTCATGGTTGATAACCCTTTGAATCAGCTCTCGAC
TCTAGCAGGGCAGTTGTCCAGTCTGCCACCCGAAAACCAAAACCCTGCATCACCTGATGTAGTTCCCTGC
CCTGATGAAAAGCCTTTCATGATTCAGCAGCCCTCTACCCAAGCAGTAGTTTCTGCCGTATCAGCAAGTA
TTCCTCAGAGCTCCTCTCCCACAAGCCCAGAACCTCGGCCATCCCATAGTCAAAGGAACTATAGTCCAGT
GGCAGGTCCAAGCAGTGAGCCAAGTGCCCACACGAGCACTCCCAGCATAGGAAACAGCCAGCCAAGCACC
CCAGCCCCAGCCCTGCCGGTCCAGGACCCTCAGCTTCTGCACCACTGCCAGCACTGTGATATGTACTTTG
CAGACAACATCCTTTACACTATTCATATGGGATGTCATGGGTATGAAAATCCTTTTCAGTGTAATATATG
TGGATGCAAATGTAAAAACAAGTATGATTTTGCCTGTCATTTTGCAAGAGGGCACATAACCAACATTGAT
